Addgene plasmid #131012: pLsCas13aGG
Purpose: Backbone plasmid for generating CRISPR arrays for LsCas13a. Contains a GFP-dropout cassette and a direct repeat.
Depositing lab: Chase Beisel. Depositing organization: Helmholtz-Zentrum fuer Infektionsforschung (HZI). Publication: Modular one-pot assembly of CRISPR arrays enables library generation and reveals factors influencing crRNA biogenesis. Liao C, Ttofali F, Slotkowski RA, Denny SR, Cecil TD, Leenay RT, Keung AJ, Beisel CL. Nat Commun. 2019 Jul 3;10(1):2948. doi: 10.1038/s41467-019-10747-3. PubMed 31270316.
Backbone
  Vector backbone: pBAD18
  Total vector size (bp): 4411
  Vector type: Bacterial Expression, CRISPR
Growth in bacteria
  Bacterial resistance: Ampicillin, 100 μg/mL
  Growth temperature: 37°C
  Growth strain: DH5alpha
  Copy number: High Copy
Gene/Insert 1
  Gene/Insert name: direct repeat of LsCas13a
  Insert size (bp): 36
  Cloning method: Unknown
  Sequencing primers: 5′ AGCGCTCATGAGCCCGA; 3′ TGCCGCCAGGCAAATTCTG
Gene/Insert 2
  Gene/Insert name: GFP expression cassette
  Insert size (bp): 1012
  Cloning method: Unknown
  Sequencing primers: 5′ AGCGCTCATGAGCCCGA; 3′ TGCCGCCAGGCAAATTCTG
Terms and licenses: Academic/Nonprofit Terms; Industry Terms: Not Available to Industry
How to cite: pLsCas13aGG was a gift from Chase Beisel (Addgene plasmid # 131012 ; http://n2t.net/addgene:131012 ; RRID:Addgene_131012)
