[The description below was written by a language model from this plasmid's Addgene catalogue record and pLannotate feature annotations shown in this document.]
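Description:
pLsCas13aGG is a bacterial CRISPR cloning backbone of about 4.4 kb, built on pBAD18, that serves as the recipient vector for assembling CRISPR arrays for LsCas13a. It is maintained in E. coli at high copy through a ColE1/pMB1-type origin and selected with ampicillin via the bla gene under its native promoter. The backbone also carries a filamentous phage origin (annotated as f1 or M13 in the two sequence records), the pBR322 bom region, and leftover fragments of rop, the tetracycline resistance gene and the tet promoter. None of these remnants is expected to be functional. The depositor and sequencing-derived records differ by a single nucleotide in length and show the same feature order, just with different start points.

The working region begins with the strong constitutive J23119 promoter, followed by a short fragment of a pUC-type multiple cloning site. Next comes a roughly 1 kb GFP expression cassette encoding superfolder GFP, closed by rrnB T1 and T7Te terminators. Further downstream lie the 5S rRNA sequence and rrnB T1/T2 terminators typical of the pBAD18 backbone. The catalogue entry also lists a single 36 bp LsCas13a direct repeat, but the feature tables do not annotate it, so its exact position relative to the GFP cassette is not given. The promoter driving GFP is likewise not annotated.

The GFP cassette is described as a dropout marker: when repeat-spacer units are inserted, they displace GFP, so correctly assembled clones can be told apart as non-fluorescent colonies. The resulting array would then be transcribed from J23119. The "GG" in the name suggests Golden Gate assembly, consistent with the associated work on modular one-pot array assembly, though the record lists the cloning method as unknown and names no restriction sites. No Cas13a gene is present, so the nuclease must be supplied separately.
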