Features (pLannotate 1.2.2; 16 found; start..end, strand, type, name):
     21..61      -  CDS            rop (fragment): Rop protein, which maintains plasmids at low copy number; rop
     60..247     -  CDS            TcR (fragment): tetracycline efflux protein; tet; confers resistance to tetracycline
    257..275     +  promoter       tet promoter (fragment): E. coli promoter for tetracycline efflux protein gene
    280..314     +  promoter       J23119 promoter: bacterial promoter (Registry of Standard Biological Parts BBa J23119)
    321..338     +  misc_feature   MCS (fragment): pUC18/19 multiple cloning site
    531..1244    +  CDS            superfolder GFP: GFP variant that folds robustly even when fused to poorly folded proteins (Pédelacq et al., 2006)
   1256..1327    +  terminator     rrnB T1 terminator: transcription terminator T1 from the E. coli rrnB gene
   1343..1370    +  terminator     T7Te terminator: phage T7 early transcription terminator
   1513..1628    +  ncRNA          5S rRNA: Accession: RF00001 - 5S ribosomal RNA
   1632..1718    +  terminator     rrnB T1 terminator: Escherichia coli rrnB; transcription terminator T1 from the E. coli rrnB gene
   1810..1837    +  terminator     rrnB T2 terminator: transcription terminator T2 from the E. coli rrnB gene
   1856..1947    +  promoter       AmpR promoter: bla
   1948..2808    +  CDS            AmpR: β-lactamase; bla; confers resistance to ampicillin, carbenicillin, and related antibiotics
   2850..3305    +  rep_origin     f1 ori (sequence partly withheld): f1 bacteriophage origin of replication; arrow indicates direction of (+) strand synthesis
   3416..4004    +  rep_origin     ori: high-copy-number ColE1/pMB1/pBR322/pUC origin of replication
   4190..4330    -  misc_feature   bom: basis of mobility region from pBR322
>Addgene plasmid #131012 | pLsCas13aGG | depositor full sequence | sequence record 252345 | pLsCas13aGG sequence 4411 bps
GTCTCCGGGAGCTGCATGTGTCAGAGGTTTTCACCGTCATCACCGAAACGCGCGAGGCAGCAAGGAGATG
GCGCCCAACAGTCCCCCGGCCACGGGGCCTGCCACCATACCCACGCCGAAACAAGCGCTCATGAGCCCGA
AGTGGCGAGCCCGATCTTCCCCATCGGTGATGTCGGCGATATAGGCGCCAGCAACCGCACCTGTGGCGCC
GGTGATGCCGGCCACGATGCGTCCGGCGTAGAGGATCTGCTCATGTTTGACAGCTTATCATCGATGCATT
TGACAGCTAGCTCAGTCCTAGGTATAATGCTAGCGCTAGCGAATTCGAGCTCGGTACCAAGACGTCAACT
CGACCCTCGAGACGGAAAGTGAAACGTGATTTCATGCGTCATTTTGAACATTTTGTAAATCTTATTTAAT
AATGTGTGCGGCAATTCACATTTAATTTATGAATGTTTTCTTAACATCGCGGCAACTCAAGAAACGGCAG
GTTCGGATCTTAGCTACTAGAGAAAGAGGAGAAATACTAGATGCGTAAAGGCGAAGAGCTGTTCACTGGT
GTCGTCCCTATTCTGGTGGAACTGGATGGTGATGTCAACGGTCATAAGTTTTCCGTGCGTGGCGAGGGTG
AAGGTGACGCAACTAATGGTAAACTGACGCTGAAGTTCATCTGTACTACTGGTAAACTGCCGGTTCCTTG
GCCGACTCTGGTAACGACGCTGACTTATGGTGTTCAGTGCTTTGCTCGTTATCCGGACCATATGAAGCAG
CATGACTTCTTCAAGTCCGCCATGCCGGAAGGCTATGTGCAGGAACGCACGATTTCCTTTAAGGATGACG
GCACGTACAAAACGCGTGCGGAAGTGAAATTTGAAGGCGATACCCTGGTAAACCGCATTGAGCTGAAAGG
CATTGACTTTAAAGAGGACGGCAATATCCTGGGCCATAAGCTGGAATACAATTTTAACAGCCACAATGTT
TACATCACCGCCGATAAACAAAAAAATGGCATTAAAGCGAATTTTAAAATTCGCCACAACGTGGAGGATG
GCAGCGTGCAGCTGGCTGATCACTACCAGCAAAACACTCCAATCGGTGATGGTCCTGTTCTGCTGCCAGA
CAATCACTATCTGAGCACGCAAAGCGTTCTGTCTAAAGATCCGAACGAGAAACGCGATCATATGGTTCTG
CTGGAGTTCGTAACCGCAGCGGGCATCACGCATGGTATGGATGAACTGTACAAATGACCAGGCATCAAAT
AAAACGAAAGGCTCAGTCGAAAGACTGGGCCTTTCGTTTTATCTGTTGTTTGTCGGTGAACGCTCTCTAC
TAGAGTCACACTGGCTCACCTTCGGGTGGGCCTTTCTGCGTTTATACGTCTCTAACGGATATAGACCACC
CCAATATCGAAGGGGACTAAAACAAGCTTGGCTGTTTTGGCGGATGAGAGAAGATTTTCAGCCTGATACA
GATTAAATCAGAACGCAGAAGCGGTCTGATAAAACAGAATTTGCCTGGCGGCAGTAGCGCGGTGGTCCCA
CCTGACCCCATGCCGAACTCAGAAGTGAAACGCCGTAGCGCCGATGGTAGTGTGGGGTCTCCCCATGCGA
GAGTAGGGAACTGCCAGGCATCAAATAAAACGAAAGGCTCAGTCGAAAGACTGGGCCTTTCGTTTTATCT
GTTGTTTGTCGGTGAACGCTCTCCTGAGTAGGACAAATCCGCCGGGAGCGGATTTGAACGTTGCGAAGCA
ACGGCCCGGAGGGTGGCGGGCAGGACGCCCGCCATAAACTGCCAGGCATCAAATTAAGCAGAAGGCCATC
CTGACGGATGGCCTTTTTGCGTTTCTACAAACTCTTTTGTTTATTTTTCTAAATACATTCAAATATGTAT
CCGCTCATGAGACAATAACCCTGATAAATGCTTCAATAATATTGAAAAAGGAAGAGTATGAGTATTCAAC
ATTTCCGTGTCGCCCTTATTCCCTTTTTTGCGGCATTTTGCCTTCCTGTTTTTGCTCACCCAGAAACGCT
GGTGAAAGTAAAAGATGCTGAAGATCAGTTGGGTGCACGAGTGGGTTACATCGAACTGGATCTCAACAGC
GGTAAGATCCTTGAGAGTTTTCGCCCCGAAGAACGTTTTCCAATGATGAGCACTTTTAAAGTTCTGCTAT
GTGGCGCGGTATTATCCCGTGTTGACGCCGGGCAAGAGCAACTCGGTCGCCGCATACACTATTCTCAGAA
TGACTTGGTTGAGTACTCACCAGTCACAGAAAAGCATCTTACGGATGGCATGACAGTAAGAGAATTATGC
AGTGCTGCCATAACCATGAGTGATAACACTGCGGCCAACTTACTTCTGACAACGATCGGAGGACCGAAGG
AGCTAACCGCTTTTTTGCACAACATGGGGGATCATGTAACTCGCCTTGATCGTTGGGAACCGGAGCTGAA
TGAAGCCATACCAAACGACGAGCGTGACACCACGATGCCTGCAGCAATGGCAACAACGTTGCGCAAACTA
TTAACTGGCGAACTACTTACTCTAGCTTCCCGGCAACAATTAATAGACTGGATGGAGGCGGATAAAGTTG
CAGGACCACTTCTGCGCTCGGCCCTTCCGGCTGGCTGGTTTATTGCTGATAAATCTGGAGCCGGTGAGCG
TGGGTCTCGCGGTATCATTGCAGCACTGGGGCCAGATGGTAAGCCCTCCCGTATCGTAGTTATCTACACG
ACGGGGAGTCAGGCAACTATGGATGAACGAAATAGACAGATCGCTGAGATAGGTGCCTCACTGATTAAGC
ATTGGTAACTGTCAGACCAAGTTTACTCATATATACTTTAGATTGATT
[125 nt withheld, positions 2849-2973]
C
[141 nt withheld, positions 2975-3115]
CCTTTGACGTTGGAGTCCACGTTCTTTAATAGTGGACTCTTGTTCCAAACTTGAACAACACTCAACCCTA
TCTCGGGCTATTCTTTTGATTTATAAGGGATTTTGCCGATTTCGGCCTATTGGTTAAAAAATGAGCTGAT
TTAACAAAAATTTAACGCGAATTTTAACAAAATATTAACGTTTACAATTTAAAAGGATCTAGGTGAAGAT
CCTTTTTGATAATCTCATGACCAAAATCCCTTAACGTGAGTTTTCGTTCCACTGAGCGTCAGACCCCGTA
GAAAAGATCAAAGGATCTTCTTGAGATCCTTTTTTTCTGCGCGTAATCTGCTGCTTGCAAACAAAAAAAC
CACCGCTACCAGCGGTGGTTTGTTTGCCGGATCAAGAGCTACCAACTCTTTTTCCGAAGGTAACTGGCTT
CAGCAGAGCGCAGATACCAAATACTGTCCTTCTAGTGTAGCCGTAGTTAGGCCACCACTTCAAGAACTCT
GTAGCACCGCCTACATACCTCGCTCTGCTAATCCTGTTACCAGTGGCTGCTGCCAGTGGCGATAAGTCGT
GTCTTACCGGGTTGGACTCAAGACGATAGTTACCGGATAAGGCGCAGCGGTCGGGCTGAACGGGGGGTTC
GTGCACACAGCCCAGCTTGGAGCGAACGACCTACACCGAACTGAGATACCTACAGCGTGAGCTATGAGAA
AGCGCCACGCTTCCCGAAGGGAGAAAGGCGGACAGGTATCCGGTAAGCGGCAGGGTCGGAACAGGAGAGC
GCACGAGGGAGCTTCCAGGGGGAAACGCCTGGTATCTTTATAGTCCTGTCGGGTTTCGCCACCTCTGACT
TGAGCGTCGATTTTTGTGATGCTCGTCAGGGGGGCGGAGCCTATGGAAAAACGCCAGCAACGCGGCCTTT
TTACGGTTCCTGGCCTTTTGCTGGCCTTTTGCTCACATGTTCTTTCCTGCGTTATCCCCTGATTCTGTGG
ATAACCGTATTACCGCCTTTGAGTGAGCTGATACCGCTCGCCGCAGCCGAACGACCGAGCGCAGCGAGTC
AGTGAGCGAGGAAGCGGAAGAGCGCCTGATGCGGTATTTTCTCCTTACGCATCTGTGCGGTATTTCACAC
CGCATATGGTGCACTCTCAGTACAATCTGCTCTGATGCCGCATAGTTAAGCCAGTATACACTCCGCTATC
GCTACGTGACTGGGTCATGGCTGCGCCCCGACACCCGCCAACACCCGCTGACGCGCCCTGACGGGCTTGT
CTGCTCCCGGCATCCGCTTACAGACAAGCTGTGACG
