Features (pLannotate 1.2.2; 16 found; start..end, strand, type, name):
     10..44      +  promoter       J23119 promoter: bacterial promoter (Registry of Standard Biological Parts BBa J23119)
     51..68      +  misc_feature   MCS (fragment): pUC18/19 multiple cloning site
    261..974     +  CDS            superfolder GFP: GFP variant that folds robustly even when fused to poorly folded proteins (Pédelacq et al., 2006)
    986..1057    +  terminator     rrnB T1 terminator: transcription terminator T1 from the E. coli rrnB gene
   1073..1100    +  terminator     T7Te terminator: phage T7 early transcription terminator
   1243..1358    +  ncRNA          5S rRNA: Accession: RF00001 - 5S ribosomal RNA
   1362..1448    +  terminator     rrnB T1 terminator: Escherichia coli rrnB; transcription terminator T1 from the E. coli rrnB gene
   1540..1567    +  terminator     rrnB T2 terminator: transcription terminator T2 from the E. coli rrnB gene
   1586..1677    +  promoter       AmpR promoter: bla
   1678..2538    +  CDS            AmpR: β-lactamase; bla; confers resistance to ampicillin, carbenicillin, and related antibiotics
   2580..2960    +  rep_origin     M13 ori (sequence partly withheld): M13 bacteriophage origin of replication; arrow indicates direction of (+) strand synthesis
   3146..3734    +  rep_origin     ori: high-copy-number ColE1/pMB1/pBR322/pUC origin of replication
   3920..4060    -  misc_feature   bom: basis of mobility region from pBR322
   4162..4201    -  CDS            rop (fragment): Rop protein, which maintains plasmids at low copy number; rop
   4202..4387    -  CDS            TcR (fragment): tetracycline efflux protein; tet; confers resistance to tetracycline
   4397..5       +  promoter       tet promoter (fragment) (across the origin): E. coli promoter for tetracycline efflux protein gene
>Addgene plasmid #131012 | pLsCas13aGG | addgene full sequence | sequence record 258107 | Addgene NGS Result
TCGATGCATTTGACAGCTAGCTCAGTCCTAGGTATAATGCTAGCGCTAGCGAATTCGAGCTCGGTACCAA
GACGTCAACTCGACCCTCGAGACGGAAAGTGAAACGTGATTTCATGCGTCATTTTGAACATTTTGTAAAT
CTTATTTAATAATGTGTGCGGCAATTCACATTTAATTTATGAATGTTTTCTTAACATCGCGGCAACTCAA
GAAACGGCAGGTTCGGATCTTAGCTACTAGAGAAAGAGGAGAAATACTAGATGCGTAAAGGCGAAGAGCT
GTTCACTGGTGTCGTCCCTATTCTGGTGGAACTGGATGGTGATGTCAACGGTCATAAGTTTTCCGTGCGT
GGCGAGGGTGAAGGTGACGCAACTAATGGTAAACTGACGCTGAAGTTCATCTGTACTACTGGTAAACTGC
CGGTTCCTTGGCCGACTCTGGTAACGACGCTGACTTATGGTGTTCAGTGCTTTGCTCGTTATCCGGACCA
TATGAAGCAGCATGACTTCTTCAAGTCCGCCATGCCGGAAGGCTATGTGCAGGAACGCACGATTTCCTTT
AAGGATGACGGCACGTACAAAACGCGTGCGGAAGTGAAATTTGAAGGCGATACCCTGGTAAACCGCATTG
AGCTGAAAGGCATTGACTTTAAAGAGGACGGCAATATCCTGGGCCATAAGCTGGAATACAATTTTAACAG
CCACAATGTTTACATCACCGCCGATAAACAAAAAAATGGCATTAAAGCGAATTTTAAAATTCGCCACAAC
GTGGAGGATGGCAGCGTGCAGCTGGCTGATCACTACCAGCAAAACACTCCAATCGGTGATGGTCCTGTTC
TGCTGCCAGACAATCACTATCTGAGCACGCAAAGCGTTCTGTCTAAAGATCCGAACGAGAAACGCGATCA
TATGGTTCTGCTGGAGTTCGTAACCGCAGCGGGCATCACGCATGGTATGGATGAACTGTACAAATGACCA
GGCATCAAATAAAACGAAAGGCTCAGTCGAAAGACTGGGCCTTTCGTTTTATCTGTTGTTTGTCGGTGAA
CGCTCTCTACTAGAGTCACACTGGCTCACCTTCGGGTGGGCCTTTCTGCGTTTATACGTCTCTAACGGAT
ATAGACCACCCCAATATCGAAGGGGACTAAAACAAGCTTGGCTGTTTTGGCGGATGAGAGAAGATTTTCA
GCCTGATACAGATTAAATCAGAACGCAGAAGCGGTCTGATAAAACAGAATTTGCCTGGCGGCAGTAGCGC
GGTGGTCCCACCTGACCCCATGCCGAACTCAGAAGTGAAACGCCGTAGCGCCGATGGTAGTGTGGGGTCT
CCCCATGCGAGAGTAGGGAACTGCCAGGCATCAAATAAAACGAAAGGCTCAGTCGAAAGACTGGGCCTTT
CGTTTTATCTGTTGTTTGTCGGTGAACGCTCTCCTGAGTAGGACAAATCCGCCGGGAGCGGATTTGAACG
TTGCGAAGCAACGGCCCGGAGGGTGGCGGGCAGGACGCCCGCCATAAACTGCCAGGCATCAAATTAAGCA
GAAGGCCATCCTGACGGATGGCCTTTTTGCGTTTCTACAAACTCTTTTGTTTATTTTTCTAAATACATTC
AAATATGTATCCGCTCATGAGACAATAACCCTGATAAATGCTTCAATAATATTGAAAAAGGAAGAGTATG
AGTATTCAACATTTCCGTGTCGCCCTTATTCCCTTTTTTGCGGCATTTTGCCTTCCTGTTTTTGCTCACC
CAGAAACGCTGGTGAAAGTAAAAGATGCTGAAGATCAGTTGGGTGCACGAGTGGGTTACATCGAACTGGA
TCTCAACAGCGGTAAGATCCTTGAGAGTTTTCGCCCCGAAGAACGTTTTCCAATGATGAGCACTTTTAAA
GTTCTGCTATGTGGCGCGGTATTATCCCGTGTTGACGCCGGGCAAGAGCAACTCGGTCGCCGCATACACT
ATTCTCAGAATGACTTGGTTGAGTACTCACCAGTCACAGAAAAGCATCTTACGGATGGCATGACAGTAAG
AGAATTATGCAGTGCTGCCATAACCATGAGTGATAACACTGCGGCCAACTTACTTCTGACAACGATCGGA
GGACCGAAGGAGCTAACCGCTTTTTTGCACAACATGGGGGATCATGTAACTCGCCTTGATCGTTGGGAAC
CGGAGCTGAATGAAGCCATACCAAACGACGAGCGTGACACCACGATGCCTGCAGCAATGGCAACAACGTT
GCGCAAACTATTAACTGGCGAACTACTTACTCTAGCTTCCCGGCAACAATTAATAGACTGGATGGAGGCG
GATAAAGTTGCAGGACCACTTCTGCGCTCGGCCCTTCCGGCTGGCTGGTTTATTGCTGATAAATCTGGAG
CCGGTGAGCGTGGGTCTCGCGGTATCATTGCAGCACTGGGGCCAGATGGTAAGCCCTCCCGTATCGTAGT
TATCTACACGACGGGGAGTCAGGCAACTATGGATGAACGAAATAGACAGATCGCTGAGATAGGTGCCTCA
CTGATTAAGCATTGGTAACTGTCAGACCAAGTTTACTCATATATACTTTAGATTGATT
[125 nt withheld, positions 2579-2703]
C
[141 nt withheld, positions 2705-2845]
CCTTTGACGTTGGAGTCCACGTTCTTT
[37 nt withheld, positions 2873-2909]
ACCCTATCTCGGGCTATTCTTTTGATTTATAAGGGATTTTGCCGATTTCGGCCTATTGGTTAAAAAATGA
GCTGATTTAACAAAAATTTAACGCGAATTTTAACAAAATATTAACGTTTACAATTTAAAAGGATCTAGGT
GAAGATCCTTTTTGATAATCTCATGACCAAAATCCCTTAACGTGAGTTTTCGTTCCACTGAGCGTCAGAC
CCCGTAGAAAAGATCAAAGGATCTTCTTGAGATCCTTTTTTTCTGCGCGTAATCTGCTGCTTGCAAACAA
AAAAACCACCGCTACCAGCGGTGGTTTGTTTGCCGGATCAAGAGCTACCAACTCTTTTTCCGAAGGTAAC
TGGCTTCAGCAGAGCGCAGATACCAAATACTGTCCTTCTAGTGTAGCCGTAGTTAGGCCACCACTTCAAG
AACTCTGTAGCACCGCCTACATACCTCGCTCTGCTAATCCTGTTACCAGTGGCTGCTGCCAGTGGCGATA
AGTCGTGTCTTACCGGGTTGGACTCAAGACGATAGTTACCGGATAAGGCGCAGCGGTCGGGCTGAACGGG
GGGTTCGTGCACACAGCCCAGCTTGGAGCGAACGACCTACACCGAACTGAGATACCTACAGCGTGAGCTA
TGAGAAAGCGCCACGCTTCCCGAAGGGAGAAAGGCGGACAGGTATCCGGTAAGCGGCAGGGTCGGAACAG
GAGAGCGCACGAGGGAGCTTCCAGGGGGAAACGCCTGGTATCTTTATAGTCCTGTCGGGTTTCGCCACCT
CTGACTTGAGCGTCGATTTTTGTGATGCTCGTCAGGGGGGCGGAGCCTATGGAAAAACGCCAGCAACGCG
GCCTTTTTACGGTTCCTGGCCTTTTGCTGGCCTTTTGCTCACATGTTCTTTCCTGCGTTATCCCCTGATT
CTGTGGATAACCGTATTACCGCCTTTGAGTGAGCTGATACCGCTCGCCGCAGCCGAACGACCGAGCGCAG
CGAGTCAGTGAGCGAGGAAGCGGAAGAGCGCCTGATGCGGTATTTTCTCCTTACGCATCTGTGCGGTATT
TCACACCGCATATGGTGCACTCTCAGTACAATCTGCTCTGATGCCGCATAGTTAAGCCAGTATACACTCC
GCTATCGCTACGTGACTGGGTCATGGCTGCGCCCCGACACCCGCCAACACCCGCTGACGCGCCCTGACGG
GCTTGTCTGCTCCCGGCATCCGCTTACAGACAAGCTGTGACGGTCTCCGGGAGCTGCATGTGTCAGAGGT
TTTCACCGTCATCACCGAAACGCGCGAGGCAGAAGGAGATGGCGCCCAACAGTCCCCCGGCCACGGGGCC
TGCCACCATACCCACGCCGAAACAAGCGCTCATGAGCCCGAAGTGGCGAGCCCGATCTTCCCCATCGGTG
ATGTCGGCGATATAGGCGCCAGCAACCGCACCTGTGGCGCCGGTGATGCCGGCCACGATGCGTCCGGCGT
AGAGGATCTGCTCATGTTTGACAGCTTATCA
